Addgene plasmid #228081: TagBFP(P6f)3(P14f)3-gs
Purpose: Mammalian expression of coiled coil segments (P6f)x3-(P14f)x3, with short flexible linkers and N-term TagBFP; for phase separation and forming of liquid condensates in mammalian cells.
Depositing lab: Roman Jerala. Publication: Programmable de novo designed coiled coil-mediated phase separation in mammalian cells. Ramsak M, Ramirez DA, Hough LE, Shirts MR, Vidmar S, Elersic Filipic K, Anderluh G, Jerala R. Nat Commun. 2023 Dec 2;14(1):7973. doi: 10.1038/s41467-023-43742-w. PubMed 38042897.
Backbone
  Vector backbone: pcDNA
  Vector type: Mammalian Expression
Growth in bacteria
  Bacterial resistance: Ampicillin, 100 μg/mL
  Growth temperature: 37°C
  Growth strain: DH5alpha
  Copy number: High Copy
Gene/Insert
  Gene/Insert name: BFP, P6f, P14f
  Species: Synthetic
  Cloning method: Gibson Cloning
Terms and licenses: Academic/Nonprofit Terms; Industry Terms: Not Available to Industry
How to cite: TagBFP(P6f)3(P14f)3-gs was a gift from Roman Jerala (Addgene plasmid # 228081 ; http://n2t.net/addgene:228081 ; RRID:Addgene_228081)
