[The description below was written by a language model from this plasmid's Addgene catalogue record and pLannotate feature annotations shown in this document.]
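Description:
TagBFP(P6f)3(P14f)3-gs is a mammalian expression plasmid of about 6.8 kb built on a pcDNA backbone. It produces a synthetic fusion protein designed to drive liquid–liquid phase separation in mammalian cells. In E. coli it replicates from a high-copy ColE1/pUC-type origin and is selected with ampicillin through the β-lactamase gene and its native promoter. An f1 origin is also present. The backbone carries a neomycin phosphotransferase cassette driven by the SV40 early promoter and ended by the SV40 polyadenylation signal, which could in principle support G418 selection of transfected cells. The record does not describe such use.

The expression unit uses the human CMV immediate-early enhancer and promoter, with the bovine growth hormone polyadenylation signal downstream. T7 and SP6 promoters flank the insert, as is typical of pcDNA-type vectors. The annotated coding region begins with a short histidine-tag match, called as a fragment of a 9xHis tag, followed directly by TagBFP, a monomeric, rapidly maturing blue fluorescent protein. According to the catalogue entry, TagBFP sits at the N-terminus of three repeats of the coiled-coil segment P6f followed by three repeats of P14f, joined by short flexible linkers. These de novo designed segments are not called in the feature table and presumably occupy the unannotated stretch between TagBFP and the SP6 promoter site. Their multivalent coiled-coil arrangement is intended to make the protein assemble into liquid condensates. The blue fluorescence allows these condensates to be imaged in living cells. Several short annotations, including fragments of an HIV-1 LTR, ble, lacI and bom, are probably backbone remnants or partial matches rather than functional elements.
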