Features (pLannotate 1.2.2; 22 found; start..end, strand, type, name):
     28..80      -  misc_feature   bom (fragment): basis of mobility region from pBR322
    235..614     +  enhancer       CMV enhancer: human cytomegalovirus immediate early enhancer
    615..818     +  promoter       CMV promoter: human cytomegalovirus (CMV) immediate early promoter
    814..847     +  LTR            5' LTR (truncated) (fragment): truncated 5' long terminal repeat (LTR) from HIV-1
    863..881     +  promoter       T7 promoter: promoter for bacteriophage T7 RNA polymerase
    953..970     +  CDS            9xHis (fragment): 9xHis affinity tag
    971..1669    +  CDS            TagBFP: TagBFP is a basic (constitutively fluorescent) blue fluorescent protein published in 2008, derived from Entacmaea quadricolor. It is reported to be a very rapidly-maturing monomer with very low acid sensitivity.
   2327..2345    -  promoter       SP6 promoter: promoter for bacteriophage SP6 RNA polymerase
   2371..2595    +  polyA_signal   bGH poly(A) signal: bovine growth hormone polyadenylation signal
   2599..2620    +  promoter       SV40 promoter (fragment): SV40 enhancer and early promoter
   2641..3069    +  rep_origin     f1 ori (sequence partly withheld): f1 bacteriophage origin of replication; arrow indicates direction of (+) strand synthesis
   3083..3412    +  promoter       SV40 promoter: SV40 enhancer and early promoter
   3479..4270    +  CDS            neo: KKA2_KLEPN - Also known as kan, nptII. Experimental evidence at protein level: Swiss-Prot protein existence level 1. Resistance to kanamycin, neomycin, paromomycin, ribostamycin, butirosin and gentamicin B. From Klebsiella pneumoniae.
   4294..4452    +  CDS            ble (fragment): BLE_KLEPN - Experimental evidence at protein level: Swiss-Prot protein existence level 1. Binding protein with a strong affinity to the bleomycin family of antibiotics. Binds to CL990; an antimitotic-antibiotic compound. From Klebsiella pneumoniae.
   4447..4568    +  polyA_signal   SV40 poly(A) signal: SV40 polyadenylation signal
   4641..4657    -  protein_bind   lac operator: The lac repressor binds to the lac operator to inhibit transcription in E. coli. This inhibition can be relieved by adding lactose or isopropyl-β-D-thiogalactopyranoside (IPTG). lac repressor encoded by lacI
   4665..4695    -  promoter       lac promoter: promoter for the E. coli lac operon
   4710..4731    -  protein_bind   CAP binding site: CAP binding activates transcription in the presence of cAMP. E. coli catabolite activator protein
   4744..4836    -  CDS            lacI (fragment): lac repressor; lacI; The lac repressor binds to the lac operator to inhibit transcription in E. coli. This inhibition can be relieved by adding lactose or isopropyl-β-D-thiogalactopyranoside (IPTG).
   5019..5607    -  rep_origin     ori: high-copy-number ColE1/pMB1/pBR322/pUC origin of replication
   5778..6638    -  CDS            AmpR: β-lactamase; bla; confers resistance to ampicillin, carbenicillin, and related antibiotics
   6639..6743    -  promoter       AmpR promoter: bla
>Addgene plasmid #228081 | TagBFP(P6f)3(P14f)3-gs | addgene full sequence | sequence record 451382 | Addgene NGS Result
GACGGATCGGGAGATCTCCCGATCCCCTATGGTGCACTCTCAGTACAATCTGCTCTGATGCCGCATAGTT
AAGCCAGTATCTGCTCCCTGCTTGTGTGTTGGAGGTCGCTGAGTAGTGCGCGAGCAAAATTTAAGCTACA
ACAAGGCAAGGCTTGACCGACAATTGCATGAAGAATCTGCTTAGGGTTAGGCGTTTTGCGCTGCTTCGCG
ATGTACGGGCCAGATATACGCGTTGACATTGATTATTGACTAGTTATTAATAGTAATCAATTACGGGGTC
ATTAGTTCATAGCCCATATATGGAGTTCCGCGTTACATAACTTACGGTAAATGGCCCGCCTGGCTGACCG
CCCAACGACCCCCGCCCATTGACGTCAATAATGACGTATGTTCCCATAGTAACGCCAATAGGGACTTTCC
ATTGACGTCAATGGGTGGAGTATTTACGGTAAACTGCCCACTTGGCAGTACATCAAGTGTATCATATGCC
AAGTACGCCCCCTATTGACGTCAATGACGGTAAATGGCCCGCCTGGCATTATGCCCAGTACATGACCTTA
TGGGACTTTCCTACTTGGCAGTACATCTACGTATTAGTCATCGCTATTACCATGGTGATGCGGTTTTGGC
AGTACATCAATGGGCGTGGATAGCGGTTTGACTCACGGGGATTTCCAAGTCTCCACCCCATTGACGTCAA
TGGGAGTTTGTTTTGGCACCAAAATCAACGGGACTTTCCAAAATGTCGTAACAACTCCGCCCCATTGACG
CAAATGGGCGGTAGGCGTGTACGGTGGGAGGTCTATATAAGCAGAGCTCTCTGGCTAACTAGAGAACCCA
CTGCTTACTGGCTTATCGAAATTAATACGACTCACTATAGGGAGACCCAAGCTTGGTACCGAGCTCGGAT
CCACTAGTAACGGCCGCCAGTGTGCTGGAATTCGCCACCATGCACCACCACCACCACCACATGAGCGAGC
TGATTAAGGAGAACATGCACATGAAGCTGTACATGGAGGGCACCGTGGACAACCATCACTTCAAGTGCAC
ATCCGAGGGCGAAGGCAAGCCCTACGAGGGCACCCAGACCATGAGAATCAAGGTGGTCGAGGGCGGCCCT
CTCCCCTTCGCCTTCGACATCCTGGCTACTAGCTTCCTCTACGGCAGCAAGACCTTCATCAACCACACCC
AGGGCATCCCCGACTTCTTCAAGCAGTCCTTCCCTGAGGGCTTCACATGGGAGAGAGTCACCACATACGA
AGACGGGGGCGTGCTGACCGCTACCCAGGACACCAGCCTCCAGGACGGCTGCCTCATCTACAACGTCAAG
ATCAGAGGGGTGAACTTCACATCCAACGGCCCTGTGATGCAGAAGAAAACACTCGGCTGGGAGGCCTTCA
CCGAGACGCTGTACCCCGCTGACGGCGGCCTGGAAGGCAGAAACGACATGGCCCTGAAGCTCGTGGGCGG
GAGCCATCTGATCGCAAACATCAAGACCACATATAGATCCAAGAAACCCGCTAAGAACCTCAAGATGCCT
GGCGTCTACTATGTGGACTACAGACTGGAAAGAATCAAGGAGGCCAACAACGAGACCTACGTCGAGCAGC
ACGAGGTGGCAGTGGCCAGATACTGCGACCTCCCTAGCAAACTGGGGCACAAGCTCAATGGCTCAGGCTC
TGGTGGGAGCAAAAACGCAGCCTTGAAAGAAGAAATTGCGGCTCTGGAAGAGGAGAATGCGGCCCTTGAA
GAAAAAATAGCTGCACTGAAGGCCGGTAGTGGAAGTGGGGGTTCAAAGAATGCGGCATTGAAGGAAGAGA
TTGCTGCCTTGGAGGAGGAGAATGCCGCGCTCGAGGAAAAGATCGCAGCTTTGAAAGCGGGATCTGGATC
AGGTGGCAGCAAAAATGCTGCTCTGAAAGAGGAAATAGCAGCTCTGGAGGAGGAGAACGCCGCCCTCGAG
GAAAAAATTGCCGCCTTGAAAGCGGGCGGCTCTGGCGGCGGCTCCGGAGGCTCTGAAATTGCAGCTCTCG
AGGAGAAGATTGCAGCCCTGAAGCAGGAGAATGCAGCCCTGGAAGAGAAAAATGCGGCGTTGAAGGCTGG
AAGTGGTAGTGGGGGATCCGAAATTGCTGCGTTGGAAGAGAAGATAGCGGCGCTTAAACAAGAAAATGCA
GCCCTCGAAGAAAAAAATGCTGCACTTAAAGCGGGGTCAGGATCAGGTGGTTCAGAGATCGCCGCTCTTG
AAGAGAAAATAGCCGCATTGAAGCAAGAGAACGCAGCCTTGGAGGAAAAAAACGCTGCGCTGAAAGCATA
ATCTAGAGGGCCCTATTCTATAGTGTCACCTAAATGCTAGAGCTCGCTGATCAGCCTCGACTGTGCCTTC
TAGTTGCCAGCCATCTGTTGTTTGCCCCTCCCCCGTGCCTTCCTTGACCCTGGAAGGTGCCACTCCCACT
GTCCTTTCCTAATAAAATGAGGAAATTGCATCGCATTGTCTGAGTAGGTGTCATTCTATTCTGGGGGGTG
GGGTGGGGCAGGACAGCAAGGGGGAGGATTGGGAAGACAATAGCAGGCATGCTGGGGATGCGGTGGGCTC
TATGGCTTCTGAGGCGGAAAGAACCAGCTGGGGCTCTAGGGGGTATCCCC
[124 nt withheld, positions 2641-2764]
C
[91 nt withheld, positions 2766-2856]
A
[49 nt withheld, positions 2858-2906]
CCTTTGACGTTGGAGTCCACGTTCTTT
[37 nt withheld, positions 2934-2970]
ACCCTATCTCGGTCTATTCTTTTGATTTATAAGGGATTTTGCCGATTTCGGCCTATTGGTTAAAAAATGA
GCTGATTTAACAAAAATTTAACGCGAATTAATTCTGTGGAATGTGTGTCAGTTAGGGTGTGGAAAGTCCC
CAGGCTCCCCAGCAGGCAGAAGTATGCAAAGCATGCATCTCAATTAGTCAGCAACCAGGTGTGGAAAGTC
CCCAGGCTCCCCAGCAGGCAGAAGTATGCAAAGCATGCATCTCAATTAGTCAGCAACCATAGTCCCGCCC
CTAACTCCGCCCATCCCGCCCCTAACTCCGCCCAGTTCCGCCCATTCTCCGCCCCATGGCTGACTAATTT
TTTTTATTTATGCAGAGGCCGAGGCCGCCTCTGCCTCTGAGCTATTCCAGAAGTAGTGAGGAGGCTTTTT
TGGAGGCCTAGGCTTTTGCAAAAAGCTCCCGGGAGCTTGTATATCCATTTTCGGATCTGATCAAGAGACA
GGATGAGGATCGTTTCGCATGATTGAACAAGATGGATTGCACGCAGGTTCTCCGGCCGCTTGGGTGGAGA
GGCTATTCGGCTATGACTGGGCACAACAGACAATCGGCTGCTCTGATGCCGCCGTGTTCCGGCTGTCAGC
GCAGGGGCGCCCGGTTCTTTTTGTCAAGACCGACCTGTCCGGTGCCCTGAATGAACTGCAGGACGAGGCA
GCGCGGCTATCGTGGCTGGCCACGACGGGCGTTCCTTGCGCAGCTGTGCTCGACGTTGTCACTGAAGCGG
GAAGGGACTGGCTGCTATTGGGCGAAGTGCCGGGGCAGGATCTCCTGTCATCTCACCTTGCTCCTGCCGA
GAAAGTATCCATCATGGCTGATGCAATGCGGCGGCTGCATACGCTTGATCCGGCTACCTGCCCATTCGAC
CACCAAGCGAAACATCGCATCGAGCGAGCACGTACTCGGATGGAAGCCGGTCTTGTCGATCAGGATGATC
TGGACGAAGAGCATCAGGGGCTCGCGCCAGCCGAACTGTTCGCCAGGCTCAAGGCGCGCATGCCCGACGG
CGAGGATCTCGTCGTGACCCATGGCGATGCCTGCTTGCCGAATATCATGGTGGAAAATGGCCGCTTTTCT
GGATTCATCGACTGTGGCCGGCTGGGTGTGGCGGACCGCTATCAGGACATAGCGTTGGCTACCCGTGATA
TTGCTGAAGAGCTTGGCGGCGAATGGGCTGACCGCTTCCTCGTGCTTTACGGTATCGCCGCTCCCGATTC
GCAGCGCATCGCCTTCTATCGCCTTCTTGACGAGTTCTTCTGAGCGGGACTCTGGGGTTCGAAATGACCG
ACCAAGCGACGCCCAACCTGCCATCACGAGATTTCGATTCCACCGCCGCCTTCTATGAAAGGTTGGGCTT
CGGAATCGTTTTCCGGGACGCCGGCTGGATGATCCTCCAGCGCGGGGATCTCATGCTGGAGTTCTTCGCC
CACCCCAACTTGTTTATTGCAGCTTATAATGGTTACAAATAAAGCAATAGCATCACAAATTTCACAAATA
AAGCATTTTTTTCACTGCATTCTAGTTGTGGTTTGTCCAAACTCATCAATGTATCTTATCATGTCTGTAT
ACCGTCGACCTCTAGCTAGAGCTTGGCGTAATCATGGTCATAGCTGTTTCCTGTGTGAAATTGTTATCCG
CTCACAATTCCACACAACATACGAGCCGGAAGCATAAAGTGTAAAGCCTGGGGTGCCTAATGAGTGAGCT
AACTCACATTAATTGCGTTGCGCTCACTGCCCGCTTTCCAGTCGGGAAACCTGTCGTGCCAGCTGCATTA
ATGAATCGGCCAACGCGCGGGGAGAGGCGGTTTGCGTATTGGGCGCTCTTCCGCTTCCTCGCTCACTGAC
TCGCTGCGCTCGGTCGTTCGGCTGCGGCGAGCGGTATCAGCTCACTCAAAGGCGGTAATACGGTTATCCA
CAGAATCAGGGGATAACGCAGGAAAGAACATGTGAGCAAAAGGCCAGCAAAAGGCCAGGAACCGTAAAAA
GGCCGCGTTGCTGGCGTTTTTCCATAGGCTCCGCCCCCCTGACGAGCATCACAAAAATCGACGCTCAAGT
CAGAGGTGGCGAAACCCGACAGGACTATAAAGATACCAGGCGTTTCCCCCTGGAAGCTCCCTCGTGCGCT
CTCCTGTTCCGACCCTGCCGCTTACCGGATACCTGTCCGCCTTTCTCCCTTCGGGAAGCGTGGCGCTTTC
TCATAGCTCACGCTGTAGGTATCTCAGTTCGGTGTAGGTCGTTCGCTCCAAGCTGGGCTGTGTGCACGAA
CCCCCCGTTCAGCCCGACCGCTGCGCCTTATCCGGTAACTATCGTCTTGAGTCCAACCCGGTAAGACACG
ACTTATCGCCACTGGCAGCAGCCACTGGTAACAGGATTAGCAGAGCGAGGTATGTAGGCGGTGCTACAGA
GTTCTTGAAGTGGTGGCCTAACTACGGCTACACTAGAAGAACAGTATTTGGTATCTGCGCTCTGCTGAAG
CCAGTTACCTTCGGAAAAAGAGTTGGTAGCTCTTGATCCGGCAAACAAACCACCGCTGGTAGCGGTGGTT
TTTTTGTTTGCAAGCAGCAGATTACGCGCAGAAAAAAAGGATCTCAAGAAGATCCTTTGATCTTTTCTAC
GGGGTCTGACGCTCAGTGGAACGAAAACTCACGTTAAGGGATTTTGGTCATGAGATTATCAAAAAGGATC
TTCACCTAGATCCTTTTAAATTAAAAATGAAGTTTTAAATCAATCTAAAGTATATATGAGTAAACTTGGT
CTGACAGTTACCAATGCTTAATCAGTGAGGCACCTATCTCAGCGATCTGTCTATTTCGTTCATCCATAGT
TGCCTGACTCCCCGTCGTGTAGATAACTACGATACGGGAGGGCTTACCATCTGGCCCCAGTGCTGCAATG
ATACCGCGAGACCCACGCTCACCGGCTCCAGATTTATCAGCAATAAACCAGCCAGCCGGAAGGGCCGAGC
GCAGAAGTGGTCCTGCAACTTTATCCGCCTCCATCCAGTCTATTAATTGTTGCCGGGAAGCTAGAGTAAG
TAGTTCGCCAGTTAATAGTTTGCGCAACGTTGTTGCCATTGCTACAGGCATCGTGGTGTCACGCTCGTCG
TTTGGTATGGCTTCATTCAGCTCCGGTTCCCAACGATCAAGGCGAGTTACATGATCCCCCATGTTGTGCA
AAAAAGCGGTTAGCTCCTTCGGTCCTCCGATCGTTGTCAGAAGTAAGTTGGCCGCAGTGTTATCACTCAT
GGTTATGGCAGCACTGCATAATTCTCTTACTGTCATGCCATCCGTAAGATGCTTTTCTGTGACTGGTGAG
TACTCAACCAAGTCATTCTGAGAATAGTGTATGCGGCGACCGAGTTGCTCTTGCCCGGCGTCAATACGGG
ATAATACCGCGCCACATAGCAGAACTTTAAAAGTGCTCATCATTGGAAAACGTTCTTCGGGGCGAAAACT
CTCAAGGATCTTACCGCTGTTGAGATCCAGTTCGATGTAACCCACTCGTGCACCCAACTGATCTTCAGCA
TCTTTTACTTTCACCAGCGTTTCTGGGTGAGCAAAAACAGGAAGGCAAAATGCCGCAAAAAAGGGAATAA
GGGCGACACGGAAATGTTGAATACTCATACTCTTCCTTTTTCAATATTATTGAAGCATTTATCAGGGTTA
TTGTCTCATGAGCGGATACATATTTGAATGTATTTAGAAAAATAAACAAATAGGGGTTCCGCGCACATTT
CCCCGAAAAGTGCCACCTGACGTC
